>Addgene plasmid #210586 | pEK21 | addgene full sequence | sequence record 417150 | Addgene NGS Result
GTTTACCCGCCAATATATCCTGTCAAACACTGATAGTTTAAACTGAAGGCGGGAAACGACAATCTGATCC
AAGCTCAAGCTCATTCGCCATTCAGGCTGCGCAACTGTTGGGAAGGGCGATCGGTGCGGGCCTCTTCGCT
ATTACGCCAGCTGGCGAAAGGGGGATGTGCTGCAAGGCGATTAAGTTGGGTAACGCCAGGGTTTTCCCAG
TCACGACGTTGTAAAACGACGGCCAGTGCCAAGCTTTGCTGTATTCTTTCTTGCTGTTTTATAAATAGCT
CTAATGGATTATCAGTCCATTTTATAAACTGGTTTAAAATAAAGGCTTTTTCATGATACAAGTCTTTTAC
ATGTGTTCGCCAAGAAGGATAGCGATACAAGGAAACTCGAAAAGCAAATGCCAGATATTGTTTGAATGAC
AATATGAATGTTTGTAATAAAGCAGCATCACGTGATTGGTTGGGTTTGTTATGGCTTATTCACGCACAAC
ACATTTGTATTCATCTTGCAGTGACTATCTTGGAATATACAATAGTTGAATATTTGTTTTGCTTTCCTAT
TCAAGATTGGCAGTTTCAATAAACACAACGGTCATTATATGATACACAATCAAACTATGGCTCTAAACTG
ATATTGCCCTCCCTTGACATGGTCATACATTATGCAATCTTCAAGTTTAAAATTAGATATTGAAATCGAC
TATTTTCAATACAATTCTATACAAACCCCTGTACCCTAATCTCACAGATATGTTTGCGCTCTAGTTCAAG
AAAGCAATGATTGCATGTATTGGGAATACAAGCGTTGCTTCCATGCCATATCCAATGCTTGGTTTGTAGA
GAAAGATAATTGAACAAGTGTCAAGAATGTAGAATTTATTGAAGCAGAGATGTGAGCATTTAGTCAGCTT
TCTATACAGAAATGAGCAAGACCAGTCAACTAAATAGTTTAAAAGACAATATTGTCCAGTAAGTTTGATG
GCATCATTATTTCACGAGATTCGCTGTTTATTATATTTTCGCGCGTTCTCATGTCTATTGGCACCACTGT
AATTTCCTATAAATATGGACTGAAATCGTTTTTCTTTCCACCATAGTTTTCCCTTTTAGCGTCTTCACCT
TTACCGAAGCCGCGAACTGACCAACTACTTTTCAACTTTCTTCTACTCTTTTTATTTTAATTAATGGGTA
AAAAGCCTGAACTCACCGCGACGTCTGTCGAGAAGTTTCTGATCGAAAAGTTCGACAGCGTCTCCGACCT
GATGCAGCTCTCGGAGGGCGAAGAATCTCGTGCTTTCAGCTTCGATGTAGGAGGGCGTGGATATGTCCTG
CGGGTAAATAGCTGCGCCGATGGTTTCTACAAAGATCGTTATGTTTATCGGCACTTTGCATCGGCCGCGC
TCCCGATTCCGGAAGTGCTTGACATTGGGGAATTCAGCGAGAGCCTGACCTATTGCATCTCCCGCCGTGC
ACAGGGTGTCACGTTGCAAGACCTGCCTGAAACCGAACTGCCCGCTGTTCTGCAGCCGGTCGCGGAGGCC
ATGGATGCGATCGCTGCGGCCGATCTTAGCCAGACGAGCGGGTTCGGCCCATTCGGACCGCAAGGAATCG
GTCAATACACTACATGGCGTGATTTCATATGCGCGATTGCTGATCCCCATGTGTATCACTGGCAAACTGT
GATGGACGACACCGTCAGTGCGTCCGTCGCGCAGGCTCTCGATGAGCTGATGCTTTGGGCCGAGGACTGC
CCCGAAGTCCGGCACCTCGTGCACGCGGATTTCGGCTCCAACAATGTCCTGACGGACAATGGCCGCATAA
CAGCGGTCATTGACTGGAGCGAGGCGATGTTCGGGGATTCCCAATACGAGGTCGCCAACATCTTCTTCTG
GAGGCCGTGGTTGGCTTGTATGGAGCAGCAGACGCGCTACTTCGAGCGGAGGCATCCGGAGCTTGCAGGA
TCGCCGCGGCTCCGGGCGTATATGCTCCGCATTGGTCTTGACCAACTCTATCAGAGCTTGGTTGACGGCA
ATTTCGATGATGCAGCTTGGGCGCAGGGTCGATGCGACGCAATCGTCCGATCCGGAGCCGGGACTGTCGG
GCGTACACAAATCGCCCGCAGAAGCGCGGCCGTCTGGACCGATGGCTGTGTAGAAGTACTCGCCGATAGT
GGAAACCGACGCCCCAGCACTCGTCCGAGGGCAAAGGAAGGAGGAGGAGGATCCATGGTCTTCACACTCG
AAGATTTCGTTGGGGACTGGCGACAGACAGCCGGCTACAACCTGGACCAAGTCCTTGAACAGGGAGGTGT
GTCCAGTTTGTTTCAGAATCTCGGGGTGTCCGTAACTCCGATCCAAAGGATTGTCCTGAGCGGTGAAAAT
GGGCTGAAGATCGACATCCATGTCATCATCCCGTATGAAGGTCTGAGCGGCGACCAAATGGGCCAGATCG
AAAAAATTTTTAAGGTGGTGTACCCTGTGGATGATCATCACTTTAAGGTGATCCTGCACTATGGCACACT
GGTAATCGACGGGGTTACGCCGAACATGATCGACTATTTCGGACGGCCGTATGAAGGCATCGCCGTGTTC
GACGGCAAAAAGATCACTGTAACAGGGACCCTGTGGAACGGCAACAAAATTATCGACGAGCGCCTGATCA
ACCCCGACGGCTCCCTGCTGTTCCGAGTAACCATCAACGGAGTGACCGGCTGGCGGCTGTGCGAACGCAT
TCTGGCGTAAAGGCGCGCCACTTCTAAATAAGCGAATTTCTTATGATTTATGATTTTTATTATTAAATAA
GTTATAAAAAAAATAAGTGTATACAAATTTTAAAGTGACTCTTAGGTTTTAAAACGAAAATTCTTATTCT
TGAGTAACTCTTTCCTGTAGGTCAGGTTGCTTTCTCAGGTATAGTATGAGGTCGCTCTTATTGACCACAC
CTCTACCGGGAATTCGTAATCATGTCATAGCTGTTTCCTGTGTGAAATTGTTATCCGCTCACAATTCCAC
ACAACATACGAGCCGGAAGCATAAAGTGTAAAGCCTGGGGTGCCTAATGAGTGAGCTAACTCACATTAAT
TGCGTTGCGCTCACTGCCCGCTTTCCAGTCGGGAAACCTGTCGTGCCAGCTGCATTAATGAATCGGCCAA
CGCGCGGGGAGAGGCGGTTTGCGTATTGGCTAGAGCAATTCGGCGTTAATTCAGTACATTAAAAACGTCC
GCAATGTGTTATTAAGTTGTCTAAGCGTCAATTTGTTTACACCACAATATATCCTGCCACCAGCCAGCCA
ACAGCTCCCCGACCGGCAGCTCGGCACAAAATCACCACTCGATACAGGCAGCCCATCAGTCCGGGACGGC
GTCAGCGGGAGAGCCGTTGTAAGGCGGCAGACTTTGCTCATGTTACCGATGCTATTCGGAAGAACGGCAA
CTAAGCTGCCGGGTTTGAAACACGGATGATCTCGCGGAGGGTAGCATGTTGATTGTAACGATGACAGAGC
GTTGCTGCCTGTGATCCAGATCATGAACAATAAAACTGTCTGCTTACATAAACAGTAATACAAGGGGTGT
TATGAGCCATATTCAACGGGAAACGTCTTGCTCTAGGCCGCGATTAAATTCCAACATGGATGCTGATTTA
TATGGGTATAAATGGGCTCGCGATAATGTCGGGCAATCAGGTGCGACAATCTATCGATTGTATGGGAAGC
CCGATGCGCCAGAGTTGTTTCTGAAACATGGCAAAGGTAGCGTTGCCAATGATGTTACAGATGAGATGGT
CAGACTAAACTGGCTGACGGAATTTATGCCTCTTCCGACCATCAAGCATTTTATCCGTACTCCTGATGAT
GCATGGTTACTCACCACTGCGATCCCCGGGAAAACAGCATTCCAGGTATTAGAAGAATATCCTGATTCAG
GTGAAAATATTGTTGATGCGCTGGCAGTGTTCCTGCGCCGGTTGCATTCGATTCCTGTTTGTAATTGTCC
TTTTAACAGCGATCGCGTATTTCGTCTCGCTCAGGCGCAATCACGAATGAATAACGGTTTGGTTGATGCG
AGTGATTTTGATGACGAGCGTAATGGCTGGCCTGTTGAACAAGTCTGGAAAGAAATGCATAAACTTTTGC
CATTCTCACCGGATTCAGTCGTCACTCATGGTGATTTCTCACTTGATAACCTTATTTTTGACGAGGGGAA
ATTAATAGGTTGTATTGATGTTGGACGAGTCGGAATCGCAGACCGATACCAGGATCTTGCCATCCTATGG
AACTGCCTCGGTGAGTTTTCTCCTTCATTACAGAAACGGCTTTTTCAAAAATATGGTATTGATAATCCTG
ATATGAATAAATTGCAGTTTCATTTGATGCTCGATGAGTTTTTCTAAGAATTAATTCATGATCCTGCATG
ACCAAAATCCCTTAACGTGAGTTTTCGTTCCACTGAGCGTCAGACCCCGTAGAAAAGATCAAAGGATCTT
CTTGAGATCCTTTTTTTCTGCGCGTAATCTGCTGCTTGCAAACAAAAAAACCACCGCTACCAGCGGTGGT
TTGTTTGCCGGATCAAGAGCTACCAACTCTTTTTCCGAAGGTAACTGGCTTCAGCAGAGCGCAGATACCA
AATACTGTCCTTCTAGTGTAGCCGTAGTTAGGCCACCACTTCAAGAACTCTGTAGCACCGCCTACATACC
TCGCTCTGCTAATCCTGTTACCAGTGGCTGCTGCCAGTGGCGATAAGTCGTGTCTTACCGGGTTGGACTC
AAGACGATAGTTACCGGATAAGGCGCAGCGGTCGGGCTGAACGGGGGGTTCGTGCACACAGCCCAGCTTG
GAGCGAACGACCTACACCGAACTGAGATACCTACAGCGTGAGCTATGAGAAAGCGCCACGCTTCCCGAAG
GGAGAAAGGCGGACAGGTATCCGGTAAGCGGCAGGGTCGGAACAGGAGAGCGCACGAGGGAGCTTCCAGG
GGGAAACGCCTGGTATCTTTATAGTCCTGTCGGGTTTCGCCACCTCTGACTTGAGCGTCGATTTTTGTGA
TGCTCGTCAGGGGGGCGGAGCCTATGGAAAAACGCCAGCAACGCGGCCTTTTTACGGTTCCTGGCCTTTT
GCTGGCCTTTTGCTCACATGTTCTTTCCTGCGTTATCCCCTGATTCTGTGGATAACCGTATTACCGCCTT
TGAGTGAGCTGATACCGCTCGCCGCAGCCGAACGACCGAGCGCAGCGAGTCAGTGAGCGAGGAAGCGGAA
GAGCGCCTGATGCGGTATTTTCTCCTTACGCATCTGTGCGGTATTTCACACCGCATATGGTGCACTCTCA
GTACAATCTGCTCTGATGCCGCATAGTTAAGCCAGTATACACTCCGCTATCGCTACGTGACTGGGTCATG
GCTGCGCCCCGACACCCGCCAACACCCGCTGACGCGCCCTGACGGGCTTGTCTGCTCCCGGCATCCGCTT
ACAGACAAGCTGTGACCGTCTCCGGGAGCTGCATGTGTCAGAGGTTTTCACCGTCATCACCGAAACGCGC
GAGGCAGGGTGCCTTGATGTGGGCGCCGGCGGTCGAGTGGCGACGGCGCGGCTTGTCCGCGCCCTGGTAG
ATTGCCTGGCCGTAGGCCAGCCATTTTTGAGCGGCCAGCGGCCGCGATAGGCCGACGCGAAGCGGCGGGG
CGTAGGGAGCGCAGCGACCGAAGGGTAGGCGCTTTTTGCAGCTCTTCGGCTGTGCGCTGGCCAGACAGTT
ATGCACAGGCCAGGCGGGTTTTAAGAGTTTTAATAAGTTTTAAAGAGTTTTAGGCGGAAAAATCGCCTTT
TTTCTCTTTTATATCAGTCACTTACATGTGTGACCGGTTCCCAATGTACGGCTTTGGGTTCCCAATGTAC
GGGTTCCGGTTCCCAATGTACGGCTTTGGGTTCCCAATGTACGTGCTATCCACAGGAAAGAGACCTTTTC
GACCTTTTTCCCCTGCTAGGGCAATTTGCCCTAGCATCTGCTCCGTACATTAGGAACCGGCGGATGCTTC
GCCCTCGATCAGGTTGCGGTAGCGCATGACTAGGATCGGGCCAGCCTGCCCCGCCTCCTCCTTCAAATCG
TACTCCGGCAGGTCATTTGACCCGATCAGCTTGCGCACGGTGAAACAGAACTTCTTGAACTCTCCGGCGC
TGCCACTGCGTTCGTAGATCGTCTTGAACAACCATCTGGCTTCTGCCTTGCCTGCGGCGCGGCGTGCCAG
GCGGTAGAGAAAACGGCCGATGCCGGGATCGATCAAAAAGTAATCGGGGTGAACCGTCAGCACGTCCGGG
TTCTTGCCTTCTGTGATCTCGCGGTACATCCAATCAGCTAGCTCGATCTCGATGTACTCCGGCCGCCCGG
TTTCGCTCTTTACGATCTTGTAGCGGCTAATCAAGGCTTCACCCTCGGATACCGTCACCAGGCGGCCGTT
CTTGGCCTTCTTCGTACGCTGCATGGCAACGTGCGTGGTGTTTAACCGAATGCAGGTTTCTACCAGGTCG
TCTTTCTGCTTTCCGCCATCGGCTCGCCGGCAGAACTTGAGTACGTCCGCAACGTGTGGACGGAACACGC
GGCCGGGCTTGTCTCCCTTCCCTTCCCGGTATCGGTTCATGGATTCGGTTAGATGGGAAACCGCCATCAG
TACCAGGTCGTAATCCCACACACTGGCCATGCCGGCCGGCCCTGCGGAAACCTCTACGTGCCCGTCTGGA
AGCTCGTAGCGGATCACCTCGCCAGCTCGTCGGTCACGCTTCGACAGACGGAAAACGGCCACGTCCATGA
TGCTGCGACTATCGCGGGTGCCCACGTCATAGAGCATCGGAACGAAAAAATCTGGTTGCTCGTCGCCCTT
GGGCGGCTTCCTAATCGACGGCGCACCGGCTGCCGGCGGTTGCCGGGATTCTTTGCGGATTCGATCAGCG
GCCGCTTGCCACGATTCACCGGGGCGTGCTTCTGCCTCGATGCGTTGCCGCTGGGCGGCCTGCGCGGCCT
TCAACTTCTCCACCAGGTCATCACCCAGCGCCGCGCCGATTTGTACCGGGCCGGATGGTTTGCGACCGCT
CACGCCGATTCCTCGGGCTTGGGGGTTCCAGTGCCATTGCAGGGCCGGCAGACAACCCAGCCGCTTACGC
CTGGCCAACCGCCCGTTCCTCCACACATGGGGCATTCCACGGCGTCGGTGCCTGGTTGTTCTTGATTTTC
CATGCCGCCTCCTTTAGCCGCTAAAATTCATCTACTCATTTATTCATTTGCTCATTTACTCTGGTAGCTG
CGCGATGTATTCAGATAGCAGCTCGGTAATGGTCTTGCCTTGGCGTACCGCGTACATCTTCAGCTTGGTG
TGATCCTCCGCCGGCAACTGAAAGTTGACCCGCTTCATGGCTGGCGTGTCTGCCAGGCTGGCCAACGTTG
CAGCCTTGCTGCTGCGTGCGCTCGGACGGCCGGCACTTAGCGTGTTTGTGCTTTTGCTCATTTTCTCTTT
ACCTCATTAACTCAAATGAGTTTTGATTTAATTTCAGCGGCCAGCGCCTGGACCTCGCGGGCAGCGTCGC
CCTCGGGTTCTGATTCAAGAACGGTTGTGCCGGCGGCGGCAGTGCCTGGGTAGCTCACGCGCTGCGTGAT
ACGGGACTCAAGAATGGGCAGCTCGTACCCGGCCAGCGCCTCGGCAACCTCACCGCCGATGCGCGTGCCT
TTGATCGCCCGCGACACGACAAAGGCCGCTTGTAGCCTTCCATCCGTGACCTCAATGCGCTGCTTAACCA
GCTCCACCAGGTCGGCGGTGGCCCATATGTCGTAAGGGCTTGGCTGCACCGGAATCAGCACGAAGTCGGC
TGCCTTGATCGCGGACACAGCCAAGTCCGCCGCCTGGGGCGCTCCGTCGATCACTACGAAGTCGCGCCGG
CCGATGGCCTTCACGTCGCGGTCAATCGTCGGGCGGTCGATGCCGACAACGGTTAGCGGTTGATCTTCCC
GCACGGCCGCCCAATCGCGGGCACTGCCCTGGGGATCGGAATCGACTAACAGAACATCGGCCCCGGCGAG
TTGCAGGGCGCGGGCTAGATGGGTTGCGATGGTCGTCTTGCCTGACCCGCCTTTCTGGTTAAGTACAGCG
ATAACCTTCATGCGTTCCCCTTGCGTATTTGTTTATTTACTCATCGCATCATATACGCAGCGACCGCATG
ACGCAAGCTGTTTTACTCAAATACACATCACCTTTTTAGACGGCGGCGCTCGGTTTCTTCAGCGGCCAAG
CTGGCCGGCCAGGCCGCCAGCTTGGCATCAGACAAACCGGCCAGGATTTCATGCAGCCGCACGGTTGAGA
CGTGCGCGGGCGGCTCGAACACGTACCCGGCCGCGATCATCTCCGCCTCGATCTCTTCGGTAATGAAAAA
CGGTTCGTCCTGGCCGTCCTGGTGCGGTTTCATGCTTGTTCCTCTTGGCGTTCATTCTCGGCGGCCGCCA
GGGCGTCGGCCTCGGTCAATGCGTCCTCACGGAAGGCACCGCGCCGCCTGGCCTCGGTGGGCGTCACTTC
CTCGCTGCGCTCAAGTGCGCGGTACAGGGTCGAGCGATGCACGCCAAGCAGTGCAGCCGCCTCTTTCACG
GTGCGGCCTTCCTGGTCGATCAGCTCGCGGGCGTGCGCGATCTGTGCCGGGGTGAGGGTAGGGCGGGGGC
CAAACTTCACGCCTCGGGCCTTGGCGGCCTCGCGCCCGCTCCGGGTGCGGTCGATGATTAGGGAACGCTC
GAACTCGGCAATGCCGGCGAACACGGTCAACACCATGCGGCCGGCCGGCGTGGTGGTGTCGGCCCACGGC
TCTGCCAGGCTACGCAGGCCCGCGCCGGCCTCCTGGATGCGCTCGGCAATGTCCAGTAGGTCGCGGGTGC
TGCGGGCCAGGCGGTCTAGCCTGGTCACTGTCACAACGTCGCCAGGGCGTAGGTGGTCAAGCATCCTGGC
CAGCTCCGGGCGGTCGCGCCTGGTGCCGGTGATCTTCTCGGAAAACAGCTTGGTGCAGCCGGCCGCGTGC
AGTTCGGCCCGTTGGTTGGTCAAGTCCTGGTCGTCGGTGCTGACGCGGGCATAGCCCAGCAGGCCAGCGG
CGGCGCTCTTGTTCATGGCGTAATGTCTCCGGTTCTAGTCGCAAGTATTCTACTTTATGCGACTAAAACA
CGCGACAAGAAAACGCCAGGAAAAGGGCAGGGCGGCAGCCTGTCGCGTAACTTAGGACTTGTGCGACATG
TCGTTTTCAGAAGACGGCTGCACTGAACGTCAGAAGGAAAAGTGCCACCTGAACGAAGCATCTGTGCTTC
ATTTTGTAGAACAAAAATGCAACGCGAGAGCGCTAATTTTTCAAACAAAGAATCTGAGCTGCATTTTTAC
AGAACAGAAATGCAACGCGAAAGCGCTATTTTACCAACGAAGAATCTGTGCTTCATTTTTGTAAAACAAA
AATGCAACGCGAGAGCGCTAATTTTTCAAACAAAGAATCTGAGCTGCATTTTTACAGAACAGAAATGCAA
CGCGAGAGCGCTATTTTACCAACAAAGAATCTATACTTCTTTTTTGTTCTACAAAAATGCATCCCGAGAG
CGCTATTTTTCTAACAAAGCATCTTAGATTACTTTTTTTCTCCTTTGTGCGCTCTATAATGCAGTCTCTT
GATAACTTTTTGCACTGTAGGTCCGTTAAGGTTAGAAGAAGGCTACTTTGGTGTCTATTTTCTCTTCCAT
AAAAAAAGCCTGACTCCACTTCCCGCGTTTACTGATTACTAGCGAAGCTGCGGGTGCATTTTTTCAAGAT
AAAGGCATCCCCGATTATATTCTATACCGATGTGGATTGCGCATACTTTGTGAACAGAAAGTGATAGCGT
TGATGATTCTTCATTGGTCAGAAAATTATGAACGGTTTCTTCTATTTTGTCTCTATATACTACGTATAGG
AAATGTTTACATTTTCGTATTGTTTTCGATTCACTCTATGAATAGTTCTTACTACAATTTTTTTGTCTAA
AGAGTAATACTAGAGATAAACATAAAAAATGTAGAGGTCGAGTTTAGATGCAAGTTCAAGGAGCGAAAGG
TGGATGGGTAGGTTATATAGGGATATAGCACAGAGATATATAGCAAAGAGATACTTTTGAGCAATGTTTG
TGGAAGCGGTATTCGCAATATTTTAGTAGCTCGTTACAGTCCGGTGCGTTTTTGGTTTTTTGAAAGTGCG
TCTTCAGAGCGCTTTTGGTTTTCAAAAGCGCTCTGAAGTTCCTATACTTTCTAGAGAATAGGAACTTCGG
AATAGGAACTTCAAAGCGTTTCCGAAAACGAGCGCTTCCGAAAATGCAACGCGAGCTGCGCACATACAGC
TCACTGTTCACGTCGCACCTATATCTGCGTGTTGCCTGTATATATATATACATGAGAAGAACGGCATAGT
GCGTGTTTATGCTTAAATGCGTACTTATATGCGTCTATTTATGTAGGATGAAAGGTAGTCTAGTACCTCC
TGTGATATTATCCCATTCCATGCGGGGTATCGTATGCTTCCTTCAGCACTACCCTTTAGCTGTTCTATAT
GCTGCCACTCCTCAATTGGATTAGTCTCATCCTTCAATGCTATCATTTCCTTTGATATTGGATCATACTA
AGAAACCATTATTATCATGACATTAACCTATAAAAATAGGCGTATCACGAGGCCCTTTCGTCTCGCGCGT
TTCGGTGATGACGGTGAAAACCTCTGACACATGCAGCTCCCGGAGACGGTCACAGCTTGTCTGTAAGCGG
ATGCCGGGAGCAGACAAGCCCGTCAGGGCGCGTCAGCGGGTGTTGGCGGGTGTCGGGGCTGGCTTAACTA
TGCGGCATCAGAGCAGATTGTACTGAGAGTGCACCATACCACCTTTTCAATTCATCATTTTTTTTTTATT
CTTTTTTTTGATTTCGGTTTCCTTGAAATTTTTTTGATTCGGTAATCTCCGAACAGAAGGAAGAACGAAG
GAAGGAGCACAGACTTAGATTGGTATATATACGCATATGTAGTGTTGAAGAAACATGAAATTGCCCAGTA
TTCTTAACCCAACTGCACAGAACAAAAACCTGCAGGAAACGAAGATAAATCATGTCGAAAGCTACATATA
AGGAACGTGCTGCTACTCATCCTAGTCCTGTTGCTGCCAAGCTATTTAATATCATGCACGAAAAGCAAAC
AAACTTGTGTGCTTCATTGGATGTTCGTACCACCAAGGAATTACTGGAGTTAGTTGAAGCATTAGGTCCC
AAAATTTGTTTACTAAAAACACATGTGGATATCTTGACTGATTTTTCCATGGAGGGCACAGTTAAGCCGC
TAAAGGCATTATCCGCCAAGTACAATTTTTTACTCTTCGAAGACAGAAAATTTGCTGACATTGGTAATAC
AGTCAAATTGCAGTACTCTGCGGGTGTATACAGAATAGCAGAATGGGCAGACATTACGAATGCACACGGT
GTGGTGGGCCCAGGTATTGTTAGCGGTTTGAAGCAGGCGGCAGAAGAAGTAACAAAGGAACCTAGAGGCC
TTTTGATGCTAGCAGAATTGTCATGCAAGGGCTCCCTATCTACTGGAGAATATACTAAGGGTACTGTTGA
CATTGCGAAGAGCGACAAAGATTTTGTTATCGGCTTTATTGCTCAAAGAGACATGGGTGGAAGAGATGAA
GGTTACGATTGGTTGATTATGACACCCGGTGTGGGTTTAGATGACAAGGGAGACGCATTGGGTCAACAGT
ATAGAACCGTGGATGATGTGGTCTCTACAGGATCTGACATTATTATTGTTGGAAGAGGACTATTTGCAAA
GGGAAGGGATGCTAAGGTAGAGGGTGAACGTTACAGAAAAGCAGGCTGGGAAGCATATTTGAGAAGATGC
GGCCAGCAAAACTAAAAAACTGTATTATAAGTAAATGCATGTATACTAAACTCACAAATTAGAGCTTCAA
TTTAATTATATCAGTTATTACCTGGCATGCACATACAAATGGACGAACGGATAAACCTTTTCACGCCCTT
TTAAATATCCGATTATTCTAATAAACGCTCTTTTCTCTTAG
Features (pLannotate 1.2.2; 23 found; start..end, strand, type, name):
      1..25      -  misc_feature   RB T-DNA repeat: right border repeat from nopaline C58 T-DNA
     84..238     -  CDS            lacZα (fragment): LacZα fragment of β-galactosidase; lacZ fragment
   1190..2209    +  CDS            HygR: aminoglycoside phosphotransferase from E. coli; aph(4)-Ia; confers resistance to hygromycin
   2225..2740    +  CDS            Nluc: NanoLuc® luciferase human codon-optimized
   2762..2949    +  terminator     ADH1 terminator: S. cerevisiae ADH1; transcription terminator for the S. cerevisiae alcohol dehydrogenase 1 (ADH1) gene
   2986..3008    -  protein_bind   lac operator (fragment): The lac repressor binds to the lac operator to inhibit transcription in E. coli. This inhibition can be relieved by adding lactose or isopropyl-β-D-thiogalactopyranoside (IPTG). lac repressor encoded by lacI
   3012..3042    -  promoter       lac promoter: promoter for the E. coli lac operon
   3057..3078    -  protein_bind   CAP binding site: CAP binding activates transcription in the presence of cAMP. E. coli catabolite activator protein
   3091..3179    -  CDS            lacI (fragment): lac repressor; lacI; The lac repressor binds to the lac operator to inhibit transcription in E. coli. This inhibition can be relieved by adding lactose or isopropyl-β-D-thiogalactopyranoside (IPTG).
   3255..3279    -  misc_feature   LB T-DNA repeat: left border repeat from nopaline C58 T-DNA
   3572..4387    +  CDS            KanR: aminoglycoside phosphotransferase; aph(3')-Ia; confers resistance to kanamycin in bacteria or G418 (Geneticin®) in eukaryotes
   4482..5070    +  rep_origin     ori: high-copy-number ColE1/pMB1/pBR322/pUC origin of replication
   5256..5396    -  misc_feature   bom: basis of mobility region from pBR322
   5498..5537    -  CDS            rop (fragment): Rop protein, which maintains plasmids at low copy number; rop
   5740..5934    -  rep_origin     pVS1 oriV: origin of replication for the Pseudomonas plasmid pVS1 (Heeb et al., 2000)
   6000..7073    -  CDS            pVS1 RepA: replication protein from the Pseudomonas plasmid pVS1 (Heeb et al., 2000)
   7502..8131    -  CDS            pVS1 StaA: stability protein from the Pseudomonas plasmid pVS1 (Heeb et al., 2000)
   8691..9092    -  CDS            Y4CG_SINFN (fragment): Protein inferred from homology: Swiss-Prot protein existence level 3. From Sinorhizobium fredii (strain NBRC 101917 / NGR234).
   9292..10634   -  rep_origin     2μ ori: yeast 2μ plasmid origin of replication
  10702..10737   +  CDS            rop (fragment): Rop protein, which maintains plasmids at low copy number; rop
  10839..10888   +  misc_feature   bom (fragment): basis of mobility region from pBR322
  10896..11111   +  promoter       URA3 promoter: S. cerevisiae URA3
  11112..11915   +  CDS            URA3: orotidine-5'-phosphate decarboxylase, required for uracil biosynthesis; S. cerevisiae URA3; yeast auxotrophic marker, counterselectable with 5-fluoroorotic acid (5-FOA)
