[The description below was written by a language model from this plasmid's Addgene catalogue record and pLannotate feature annotations shown in this document.]
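Description:
pEK21 is a 12,081 bp reporter plasmid for expression in the chytrid fungus Batrachochytrium dendrobatidis, built on the pGI3EM17 backbone. The feature table shows that this backbone is a binary-type shuttle vector. It carries nopaline-type right and left T-DNA border repeats flanking the payload. A high-copy ColE1/pUC-type origin, together with the pBR322 bom region, supports propagation in E. coli. The pVS1 oriV, RepA and StaA functions are the sort typically used for maintenance in Agrobacterium. A 2μ origin and a URA3 marker with its own promoter allow replication and uracil prototrophy selection in S. cerevisiae, which fits the ligation-independent assembly noted in the record. Bacterial selection is by kanamycin resistance (aph(3')-Ia), located outside the borders.

The 2,703 bp insert lies between the T-DNA borders, within remnants of a lacZα/lac promoter cloning region. It consists of the B. dendrobatidis TUBA1 promoter driving a single fusion open reading frame. In that frame the hygromycin phosphotransferase gene (labelled Hshph in the insert name) is joined through a G4S flexible linker to a C-terminal NanoLuc luciferase, annotated as human codon-optimized. Transcription ends at the S. cerevisiae ADH1 terminator. The promoter is named in the catalogue fields but is not annotated in the feature table; it presumably lies in the unannotated stretch upstream of HygR.

Because selection marker and reporter are one polypeptide, hygromycin resistance and luminescence should come from the same transcript. This lets NanoLuc signal serve as a sensitive quantitative readout of transgene expression from this promoter in transformed B. dendrobatidis cells. The record does not state how the plasmid is delivered to the fungus.
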