Addgene plasmid #210586: pEK21
Purpose: Reporter gene expression in B. dendrobatidis
Depositing lab: Lillian Fritz-Laylin. Depositing organization: University of Massachusetts, Amherst. Publication: Genetic transformation of the frog-killing chytrid fungus Batrachochytrium dendrobatidis. Kalinka E, Brody SM, Swafford AJM, Medina EM, Fritz-Laylin LK. Proc Natl Acad Sci U S A. 2024 Jan 23;121(4):e2317928121. doi: 10.1073/pnas.2317928121. Epub 2024 Jan 18. PubMed 38236738.
Backbone
  Vector backbone: pGI3EM17
  Backbone manufacturer: Edgar Medina
  Backbone size w/o insert (bp): 9378
  Total vector size (bp): 12081
  Vector type: Bacterial Expression, Yeast Expression, Luciferase
  Selectable markers: Hygromycin
Growth in bacteria
  Bacterial resistance: Kanamycin, 50 μg/mL
  Growth temperature: 37°C
  Growth strain: DH5alpha
  Copy number: High Copy
Gene/Insert
  Gene/Insert name: BdTUBA1pro-Hshph-G4S-nanoluc-ScADH1ter
  Species: S. cerevisiae (budding yeast); Batrachochytrium dendrobatidis, Oplophorus gracilirostris
  Insert size (bp): 2703
  Promoter: BdTUBA1pro
  Tag / fusion protein: NanoLuc luciferase (C terminal on insert)
  Cloning method: Ligation Independent Cloning
  Sequencing primers: 5′ gtaaaacgacggccagt; 3′ caggaaacagctatgac
Terms and licenses: Academic/Nonprofit Terms; Industry Terms: Not Available to Industry
Depositor comments: Please visit https://doi.org/10.1101/2023.10.17.561934 for bioRxiv preprint.
How to cite: pEK21 was a gift from Lillian Fritz-Laylin (Addgene plasmid # 210586 ; http://n2t.net/addgene:210586 ; RRID:Addgene_210586)
